>Addgene plasmid #129925 | pRDAX-458 N-Tag UnaG[1] L10 FKBP EBPF2 | depositor full sequence | sequence record 249303 | Full Sequence
GCCTGCCTCCAGGCCTCAATATTGGCCATTAGCCATATTATTCATTGGTTATATAGCATAAATCAATATT
GGCTATTGGCCATTGCATACGTTGTATCTATATCATAATATGTACATTTATATTGGCTCATGTCCAATAT
GACCGCCATGTTGGCATTGATTATTGACTAGTTATTAATAGTAATCAATTACGGGGTCATTAGTTCATAG
CCCATATATGGAGTTCCGCGTTACATAACTTACGGTAAATGGCCCGCCTGGCTGACCGCCCAACGACCCC
CGCCCATTGACGTCAATAATGACGTATGTTCCCATAGTAACGCCAATAGGGACTTTCCATTGACGTCAAT
GGGTGGAGTATTTACGGTAAACTGCCCACTTGGCAGTACATCAAGTGTATCATATGCCAAGTCCGCCCCC
TATTGACGTCAATGACGGTAAATGGCCCGCCTGGCATTATGCCCAGTACATGACCTTACGGGACTTTCCT
ACTTGGCAGTACATCTACGTATTAGTCATCGCTATTACCATGGTGATGCGGTTTTGGCAGTACACCAATG
GGCGTGGATAGCGGTTTGACTCACGGGGATTTCCAAGTCTCCACCCCATTGACGTCAATGGGAGTTTGTT
TTGGCACCAAAATCAACGGGACTTTCCAAAATGTCGTAATAACCCCGCCCCGTTGACGCAAATGGGCGGT
AGGCGTGTACGGTGGGAGGTCTATATAAGCAGAGCTCGTTTAGTGAACCGTCAGATCACTAGAAGCTTTA
TTGCGGTAGTTTATCACAGTTAAATTGCTAACGCAGTCAGTGCTTCTGACACAACAGTCTCGAACTTAAG
CTGCAGAAGTTGGTCGTGAGGCACTGGGCAGGTAAGTATCAAGGTTACAAGACAGGTTTAAGGAGACCAA
TAGAAACTGGGCTTGTCGAGACAGAGAAGACTCTTGCGTTTCTGATAGGCACCTATTGGTCTTACTGACA
TCCACTTTGCCTTTCTCTCCACAGGTGTCCACTCCCAGGCCACCATGGTCGAAAAGTTCGTGGGCACATG
GAAGATTGCCGATAGCCACAACTTCGGCGAATACCTCAAAGCTATAGGGGCACCAAAAGAGCTTAGCGAT
GGTGGAGATGCGACAACTCCCACACTGTACATTAGCCAGAAAGACGGAGACAAGATGACTGTCAAGATCG
AGAATGGGCCTCCCACCTTTCTGGACACACAGGTTAAGTTCAAACTGGGTGAGGAGTTTGACGAGTTTCC
CAGTGATCGCAGGAAAGGGAGCTCTGCCAGCGGTGGCAGCACCTCCGGAGTGCAGGTGGAAACCATCTCC
CCAGGAGACGGGCGCACCTTCCCCAAGCGCGGCCAGACCTGCGTGGTGCACTACACCGGGATGCTTGAAG
ATGGAAAGAAATTTGATTCCTCCCGGGACAGAAACAAGCCCTTTAAGTTTATGCTAGGCAAGCAGGAGGT
GATCCGAGGCTGGGAAGAAGGGGTTGCCCAGATGAGTGTGGGTCAGAGAGCCAAACTGACTATATCTCCA
GATTATGCCTATGGTGCCACTGGGCACCCAGGCATCATCCCACCACATGCCACTCTCGTCTTCGATGTGG
AGCTTCTAAAACTGGAATAAGAATTCAGATCCGCCCCTCTCCCTCCCCCCCCCCTAACGTTACTGGCCGA
AGCCGCTTGGAATAAGGCCGGTGTGCGTTTGTCTATATGTTATTTTCCACCATATTGCCGTCTTTTGGCA
ATGTGAGGGCCCGGAAACCTGGCCCTGTCTTCTTGACGAGCATTCCTAGGGGTCTTTCCCCTCTCGCCAA
AGGAATGCAAGGTCTGTTGAATGTCGTGAAGGAAGCAGTTCCTCTGGTAGCTTCTTGAAGACAAACAACG
TCTGTAGCGACCCTTTGCAGGCAGCGGAACCCCCCACCTGGCGACAGGTGCCTCTGCGGCCAAAAGCCAC
GTGTATAAGATACACCTGCAAAGGCGGCACAACCCCAGTGCCACGTTGTGAGTTGGATAGTTGTGGAAAG
AGTCAAATGGCTCTCCTCAAGCGTATTCAACAAGGGGCTGAAGGATGCCCAGAAGGTACCCCATTGTATG
GGATCTGATCTGGGGCCTCGGTACACATGCTTTACATGTGTTTAGTCGAGGTTAAAAAAACGTCTAGGCC
CCCCGAACCACGGGGACGTGGTTTTCCTTTGAAAAACACGATGATAATATGGCCACAACCATGGTGAGCA
AGGGCGAGGAGCTGTTCACCGGGGTGGTGCCCATCCTGGTCGAGCTGGACGGCGACGTAAACGGCCACAA
GTTCAGCGTGAGGGGCGAGGGCGAGGGCGATGCCACCAACGGCAAGCTGACCCTGAAGTTCATCTGCACC
ACCGGCAAGCTGCCCGTGCCCTGGCCCACCCTCGTGACCACCCTGAGCCACGGCGTGCAGTGCTTCGCCC
GCTACCCCGACCACATGAAGCAGCACGACTTCTTCAAGTCCGCCATGCCCGAAGGCTACGTCCAGGAGCG
CACCATCTTCTTCAAGGACGACGGCACCTACAAGACCCGCGCCGAGGTGAAGTTCGAGGGCGACACCCTG
GTGAACCGCATCGAGCTGAAGGGCGTCGACTTCAAGGAGGACGGCAACATCCTGGGGCACAAGCTGGAGT
ACAACTTCAACAGCCACAACATCTATATCATGGCCGTCAAGCAGAAGAACGGCATCAAGGTGAACTTCAA
GATCCGCCACAACGTGGAGGACGGCAGCGTGCAGCTCGCCGACCACTACCAGCAGAACACCCCCATCGGC
GACGGCCCCGTGCTGCTGCCCGACAGCCACTACCTGAGCACCCAGTCCGTGCTGAGCAAAGACCCCAACG
AGAAGCGCGATCACATGGTCCTGCTGGAGTTCCGCACCGCCGCCGGGATCACTCTCGGCATGGACGAGCT
GTACAAGTAAACCGGTGCTCGAGGTACCGATGAATAGCTAAGGTAGAGGCCGCAGGTAAGTATCAAGGTT
ACAAGACAGGTTTAAGGAGACCAATAGAAACTGGGCTTGTCGAGACAGAGAAGACTCTTGCGTTTCTGAT
AGGCACCTATTGGTCTTACTGACATCCACTTTGCCTTTCTCTCCACAGGTGTCGACAATCAACCTCTGGA
TTACAAAATTTGTGAAAGATTGACTGGTATTCTTAACTATGTTGCTCCTTTTACGCTATGTGGATACGCT
GCTTTAATGCCTTTGTATCATGCTATTGCTTCCCGTATGGCTTTCATTTTCTCCTCCTTGTATAAATCCT
GGTTGCTGTCTCTTTATGAGGAGTTGTGGCCCGTTGTCAGGCAACGTGGCGTGGTGTGCACTGTGTTTGC
TGACGCAACCCCCACTGGTTGGGGCATTGCCACCACCTGTCAGCTCCTTTCCGGGACTTTCGCTTTCCCC
CTCCCTATTGCCACGGCGGAACTCATCGCCGCCTGCCTTGCCCGCTGCTGGACAGGGGCTCGGCTGTTGG
GCACTGACAATTCCGTGGTGTTGTCGGGGAAGCTGACGTCCTTTCCATGGCTGCTCGCCTGTGTTGCCAC
CTGGATTCTGCGCGGGACGTCCTTCTGCTACGTCCCTTCGGCCCTCAATCCAGCGGACCTTCCTTCCCGC
GGCCTGCTGCCGGCTCTGCGGCCTCTTCCGCGTCTTCGCCTTCGCCCTCAGACGAGTCGGATCTCCCTTT
GGGCCGCCTCCCCGCCTGGAATTCGAGCTCGGTACGATCAGCCTCGACTGTGCCTTCTAGTTGCCAGCCA
TCTGTTGTTTGCCCCTCCCCCGTGCCTTCCTTGACCCTGGAAGGTGCCACTCCCACTGTCCTTTCCTAAT
AAAATGAGGAAATTGCATCGCATTGTCTGAGTAGGTGTCATTCTATTCTGGGGGGTGGGGTGGGGCAGGA
CAGCAAGGGGGAGGATTGGGAAGACAATAGCCCAGCTTTTGTTCCCTTTAGTGAGGGTTAATTGCGCGCT
TGGCGTAATCATGGTCATAGCTGTTTCCTGTGTGAAATTGTTATCCGCTAATTCACTCCTCAGGTGCAGG
CTGCCTATCAGAAGGTGGTGGCTGGTGTGGCCAATGCCCTGGCTCACAAATACCACTGAGATCTTTTTCC
CTCTGCCAAAAATTATGGGGACATCATGAAGCCCCTTGAGCATCTGACTTCTGGCTAATAAAGGAAATTT
ATTTTCATTGCAATAGTGTGTTGGAATTTTTTGTGTCTCTCACTCGGAAGGACATATGGGAGGGCAAATC
ATTTAAAACATCAGAATGAGTATTTGGTTTAGAGTTTGGCAACATATGCCCATATGCTGGCTGCCATGAA
CAAAGGTTGGCTATAAAGAGGTCATCAGTATATGAAACAGCCCCCTGCTGTCCATTCCTTATTCCATAGA
AAAGCCTTGACTTGAGGTTAGATTTTTTTTATATTTTGTTTTGTGTTATTTTTTTCTTTAACATCCCTAA
AATTTTCCTTACATGTTTTACTAGCCAGATTTTTCCTCCTCTCCTGACTACTCCCAGTCATAGCTGTCCC
TCTTCTCTTATGGAGATCGGCCGGCCGCCGGCGTCGACGCGCGCGGCCGCGGCGCGCCGTTGCTGGCGTT
TTTCCATAGGCTCCGCCCCCCTGACGAGCATCACAAAAATCGACGCTCAAGTCAGAGGTGGCGAAACCCG
ACAGGACTATAAAGATACCAGGCGTTTCCCCCTGGAAGCTCCCTCGTGCGCTCTCCTGTTCCGACCCTGC
CGCTTACCGGATACCTGTCCGCCTTTCTCCCTTCGGGAAGCGTGGCGCTTTCTCATAGCTCACGCTGTAG
GTATCTCAGTTCGGTGTAGGTCGTTCGCTCCAAGCTGGGCTGTGTGCACGAACCCCCCGTTCAGCCCGAC
CGCTGCGCCTTATCCGGTAACTATCGTCTTGAGTCCAACCCGGTAAGACACGACTTATCGCCACTGGCAG
CAGCCACTGGTAACAGGATTAGCAGAGCGAGGTATGTAGGCGGTGCTACAGAGTTCTTGAAGTGGTGGCC
TAACTACGGCTACACTAGAAGAACAGTATTTGGTATCTGCGCTCTGCTGAAGCCAGTTACCTTCGGAAAA
AGAGTTGGTAGCTCTTGATCCGGCAAACAAACCACCGCTGGTAGCGGTGGTTTTTTTGTTTGCAAGCAGC
AGATTACGCGCAGAAAAAAAGGATCTCAAGAAGATCCTTTGATCTTTTCTACGGGGTCTGACGCTCAGTG
GAACGAAAACTCACGTTAAGGGATTTTGGTCATGAGATTATCAAAAAGGATCTTCACCTAGATCCTTTTA
AATTAAAAATGAAGTTTTAAATCAATCTAAAGTATATATGAGTAAACTTGGTCTGACAGTTACCAATGCT
TAATCAGTGAGGCACCTATCTCAGCGATCTGTCTATTTCGTTCATCCATAGTTGCCTGACTCCCCGTCGT
GTAGATAACTACGATACGGGAGGGCTTACCATCTGGCCCCAGTGCTGCAATGATACCGCGAGACCCACGC
TCACCGGCTCCAGATTTATCAGCAATAAACCAGCCAGCCGGAAGGGCCGAGCGCAGAAGTGGTCCTGCAA
CTTTATCCGCCTCCATCCAGTCTATTAATTGTTGCCGGGAAGCTAGAGTAAGTAGTTCGCCAGTTAATAG
TTTGCGCAACGTTGTTGCCATTGCTACAGGCATCGTGGTGTCACGCTCGTCGTTTGGTATGGCTTCATTC
AGCTCCGGTTCCCAACGATCAAGGCGAGTTACATGATCCCCCATGTTGTGCAAAAAAGCGGTTAGCTCCT
TCGGTCCTCCGATCGTTGTCAGAAGTAAGTTGGCCGCAGTGTTATCACTCATGGTTATGGCAGCACTGCA
TAATTCTCTTACTGTCATGCCATCCGTAAGATGCTTTTCTGTGACTGGTGAGTACTCAACCAAGTCATTC
TGAGAATAGTGTATGCGGCGACCGAGTTGCTCTTGCCCGGCGTCAATACGGGATAATACCGCGCCACATA
GCAGAACTTTAAAAGTGCTCATCATTGGAAAACGTTCTTCGGGGCGAAAACTCTCAAGGATCTTACCGCT
GTTGAGATCCAGTTCGATGTAACCCACTCGTGCACCCAACTGATCTTCAGCATCTTTTACTTTCACCAGC
GTTTCTGGGTGAGCAAAAACAGGAAGGCAAAATGCCGCAAAAAAGGGAATAAGGGCGACACGGAAATGTT
GAATACTCATACTCTTCCTTTTTCAATATTATTGAAGCATTTATCAGGGTTATTGTCTCATGAGCGGATA
CATATTTGAATGTATTTAGAAAAATAAACAAATAGGGGTTCCGCGCACATTTCCCCGAAAAGTGCCACCT
GACGTCTAAGAAACCATTATTATCATGACATTAACCTATAAAAATAGGCGTATCACGAGGCCCTTTCGTC
TACGCGCGCGCCGGCGGCGCGCCGTCGACGGCCGGCCGCGGCCGC
Features (pLannotate 1.2.2; 17 found; start..end, strand, type, name):
    155..532     +  enhancer       CMV enhancer: human cytomegalovirus immediate early enhancer
    534..733     +  promoter       CMV promoter: human cytomegalovirus (CMV) immediate early promoter
    872..1004    +  intron         chimeric intron: chimera between introns from human β-globin and immunoglobulin heavy chain genes
   1025..1279    +  CDS            UnaG (fragment): UnaG is a basic (constitutively fluorescent) green fluorescent protein published in 2013, derived from Anguilla japonica. It has low acid sensitivity. It requires the cofactor bilirubin for fluorescence.
   1307..1627    +  CDS            DmrB: F36V mutant of FK506-binding protein FKBP12 binds synthetic ligands that do not bind wild-type FKBP
   1644..2230    +  misc_feature   IRES2: internal ribosome entry site (IRES) of the encephalomyocarditis virus (EMCV)
   2231..2950    +  CDS            EBFP2: enhanced blue variant of GFP (Ai et al., 2007) mammalian codon-optimized
   2996..3128    +  intron         chimeric intron: chimera between introns from human β-globin and immunoglobulin heavy chain genes
   3137..3725    +  misc_feature   WPRE: woodchuck hepatitis virus posttranscriptional regulatory element
   3729..3745    +  misc_feature   MCS (fragment): pUC18/19 multiple cloning site
   3758..3869    +  polyA_signal   bGH poly(A) signal: bovine growth hormone polyadenylation signal
   3965..3983    -  promoter       T3 promoter: promoter for bacteriophage T3 RNA polymerase
   4042..4116    +  CDS            HBB (fragment): HBB_PONPY - Experimental evidence at transcript level: Swiss-Prot protein existence level 2. Involved in oxygen transport from the lung to the various peripheral tissues. From Pongo pygmaeus (Bornean orangutan).
   4187..4242    +  polyA_signal   β-globin poly(A) signal: rabbit β-globin polyadenylation signal (Gil and Proudfoot, 1987)
   4621..5209    -  rep_origin     ori: high-copy-number ColE1/pMB1/pBR322/pUC origin of replication
   5380..6240    -  CDS            AmpR: β-lactamase; bla; confers resistance to ampicillin, carbenicillin, and related antibiotics
   6241..6345    -  promoter       AmpR promoter: bla
