[The description below was written by a language model from this plasmid's Addgene catalogue record and pLannotate feature annotations shown in this document.]
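Description:
pRDAX-458 N-Tag UnaG[1] L10 FKBP EBPF2 is a custom-built mammalian expression plasmid of about 6.5 kb, designed as a vector for protein–protein interaction assays based on bimolecular or trimolecular fluorescence complementation (BiFC/TriFC). It is maintained in E. coli through a high-copy ColE1/pUC-type origin and selected with ampicillin via the β-lactamase gene and its native promoter. The record lists no marker for selection in mammalian cells.

Expression is driven by the human CMV immediate-early enhancer and promoter, followed by a chimeric β-globin/immunoglobulin intron that promotes efficient processing of the transcript. The first open reading frame encodes a fragment of UnaG, the bilirubin-dependent green fluorescent protein from Japanese eel. This fragment sits at the N-terminus of FKBP, and the "L10" in the name presumably denotes the linker between them. The catalogue gives the insert as mouse FKBP, whereas the sequence annotation matches this region to DmrB, the F36V variant of FKBP12 that binds synthetic ligands; the record does not resolve this difference. The split UnaG fragment is non-fluorescent on its own, and a green signal is expected only when an interacting partner carrying the complementary fragment brings the halves together.

Downstream, an EMCV IRES allows translation of EBFP2 from the same mRNA, giving a constitutive blue reporter that marks transfected cells and can serve to normalise the complementation signal. A second chimeric intron, a WPRE and the bGH polyadenylation signal complete the cassette. A T3 promoter, a β-globin coding fragment and a rabbit β-globin poly(A) signal are also annotated and appear to be backbone remnants.
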