Addgene plasmid #129925: pRDAX-458 N-Tag UnaG[1] L10 FKBP EBPF2
Purpose: PPI (BiFC/TriFC) assay vector
Depositing lab: Gary Lewin. Depositing organization: Max-Delbrueck-Centrum fuer Molekulare Medizin (MDC).
Backbone
  Vector backbone: custom built
  Vector type: Mammalian Expression
Growth in bacteria
  Bacterial resistance: Ampicillin, 100 μg/mL
  Growth temperature: 37°C
  Growth strain: DH5alpha
  Copy number: High Copy
Gene/Insert
  Gene/Insert name: FKBP
  Species: M. musculus (mouse)
  Cloning method: Restriction Enzyme; 5′ cloning site unknown (unknown if destroyed); 3′ cloning site unknown (unknown if destroyed)
Terms and licenses: Academic/Nonprofit Terms; Industry Terms: Not Available to Industry
How to cite: pRDAX-458 N-Tag UnaG[1] L10 FKBP EBPF2 was a gift from Gary Lewin (Addgene plasmid # 129925 ; http://n2t.net/addgene:129925 ; RRID:Addgene_129925)
